>Addgene plasmid #40214 | pClneoMyc human ERBIN | addgene full sequence | sequence record 349449 | Addgene NGS Result
GGCATTGATTATTGACTAGTTATTAATAGTAATCAATTACGGGGTCATTAGTTCATAGCCCATATATGGA
GTTCCGCGTTACATAACTTACGGTAAATGGCCCGCCTGGCTGACCGCCCAACGACCCCCGCCCATTGACG
TCAATAATGACGTATGTTCCCATAGTAACGCCAATAGGGACTTTCCATTGACGTCAATGGGTGGAGTATT
TACGGTAAACTGCCCACTTGGCAGTACATCAAGTGTATCATATGCCAAGTCCGCCCCCTATTGACGTCAA
TGACGGTAAATGGCCCGCCTGGCATTATGCCCAGTACATGACCTTACGGGACTTTCCTACTTGGCAGTAC
ATCTACGTATTAGTCATCGCTATTACCATGGTGATGCGGTTTTGGCAGTACACCAATGGGCGTGGATAGC
GGTTTGACTCACGGGGATTTCCAAGTCTCCACCCCATTGACGTCAATGGGAGTTTGTTTTGGCACCAAAA
TCAACGGGACTTTCCAAAATGTCGTAACAACTGCGATCGCCCGCCCCGTTGACGCAAATGGGCGGTAGGC
GTGTACGGTGGGAGGTCTATATAAGCAGAGCTCGTTTAGTGAACCGTCAGATCACTAGAAGCTTTATTGC
GGTAGTTTATCACAGTTAAATTGCTAACGCAGTCAGTGCTTCTGACACAACAGTCTCGAACTTAAGCTGC
AGTGACTCTCTTAAGGTAGCCTTGCAGAAGTTGGTCGTGAGGCACTGGGCAGGTAAGTATCAAGGTTACA
AGACAGGTTTAAGGAGACCAATAGAAACTGGGCTTGTCGAGACAGAGAAGACTCTTGCGTTTCTGATAGG
CACCTATTGGTCTTACTGACATCCACTTTGCCTTTCTCTCCACAGGTGTCCACTCCCAGTTCAATTACAG
CTCTTAAGGCTAGAGTACTTAATACGACTCACTATAGGCTAGACCCCCCAACATGGAGCAGAAGCTTATC
AGCGAGGAGGACCTGCTCGAGGAATTCACGCGTATGACTACAAAACGAAGTTTGTTTGTGCGGTTGGTAC
CATGTCGCTGTCTACGAGGGGAAGAGGAGACTGTCACTACTCTTGATTATTCTCATTGCAGCTTAGAACA
AGTTCCGAAAGAGATTTTTACTTTTGAAAAAACCTTGGAGGAACTCTATTTAGATGCTAATCAGATTGAA
GAGCTTCCAAAGCAACTTTTTAACTGTCAGTCTTTACACAAACTGAGTTTGCCAGACAATGATTTAACAA
CGTTACCAGCATCCATTGCAAACCTTATTAATCTCAGGGAACTGGATGTCAGCAAGAATGGAATACAGGA
GTTTCCAGAAAATATAAAAAATTGTAAAGTTTTGACAATTGTGGAGGCCAGTGTAAACCCTATTTCCAAG
CTCCCTGATGGATTTTCTCAGCTGTTAAACCTAACCCAGTCGTATCTGAATGATGCTTTTCTTGAGTTCT
TGCCAGCAAATTTTGGCAGATTAACTAAACTCCAAATATTAGAGCTTAGAGAAAACCAGTTAAAAATGTT
GCCTAAAACTATGAATAGACTGACCCAGCTGGAAAGATTGGATTTGGGAAGTAACGAATTCACGGAAGTG
CCTGAAGTACTTGAGCAACTAAGTGGATTGAAAGAGTTTTGGATGGATGCTAATAGACTGACTTTTATTC
CAGGGTTTATTGGTAGTTTGAAACAGCTCACATATTTGGATGTTTCTAAAAATAATATTGAAATGGTTGA
AGAAGGAATTTCAACATGTGAAAACCTTCAAGACCTCCTATTATCAAGCAATTCACTTCAGCAGCTTCCT
GAGACTATTGGTTTGTTGAAGAATATAACAACGCTTAAAATAGATGAAAACCAGTTAATGTATCTGCCAG
ACTCTATAGGAGGGTTAATATCAGTAGAAGAACTGGATTGTAGTTTCAATGAAGTTGAAGCTTTGCCTTC
ATCTATTGGGCAGCTTACTAACTTAAGAACTTTTGCTGCTGATCATAATTACTTACAGCAGTTGCTCCCA
GAGATTGGAAGCTGGAAAAATATAACTGTGCTGTTTCTCCATTCCAATAAACTTGAGACACTTCCAGAGG
AAATGGGTGATATGCAAAAATTAAAAGTCATTAATTTAAGTGATAATAGATTAAAGAATTTACCCTTTAG
CTTTACAAAGCTACAGCAATTGACAGCTATGTGGCTCTCAGATAATCAGTCCAAACCCCTGATACCTCTT
CAAAAAGAAACTGATTCAGAGACCCAGAAAATGGTGCTTACCAACTACATGTTCCCTCAACAGCCAAGGA
CTGAGGATGTTATGTTTATATCAGATAATGAAAGTTTTAACCCTTCATTGTGGGAGGAACAGAGGAAACA
GCGGGCTCAAGTTGCATTTGAATGTGATGAAGACAAAGATGAAAGGGAGGCACCTCCCAGGGAGGGAAAT
TTAAAAAGATATCCAACACCATACCCAGATGAGCTTAAGAATATGGTCAAAACTGTTCAAACCATTGTAC
ATAGATTAAAAGATGAAGAGACCAATGAAGACTCAGGAAGAGATTTGAAACCACATGAAGATCAACAAGA
TATAAATAAAGATGTGGGTGTGAAGACCTCAGAAAGTACTACTACAGTAAAAAGCAAAGTTGATGAAAGA
GAAAAATATATGATAGGAAACTCTGTACAGAAGATCAGTGAACCTGAAGCTGAGATTAGTCCTGGGAGTT
TACCAGTGACTGCAAATATGAAAGCCTCTGAGAACTTGAAGCATATTGTTAACCATGATGATGTTTTTGA
GGAATCTGAAGAACTTTCTTCTGATGAAGAGATGAAAATGGCGGAGATGCGACCACCATTAATTGAAACC
TCTATTAACCAGCCAAAAGTCGTAGCACTTAGTAATAACAAAAAAGATGATACAAAGGAAACAGATTCTT
TATCAGATGAAGTTACACACAATAGCAATCAGAATAACAGCAATTGTTCTTCTCCATCTCGGATGTCTGA
TTCAGTTTCTCTTAATACTGATAGTAGTCAAGACACCTCACTCTGCTCTCCAGTGAAACAAACTCATATT
GATATTAATTCCAAAATCAGGCAAGAAGATGAAAATTTTAACAGCCTTTTACAAAATGGAGATATTTTAA
ACAGTTCAACAGAGGAAAAGTTCAAAGCTCATGATAAAAAAGATTTTAACTTACCTGAATATGATTTGAA
TGTTGAAGAGCGATTAGTTCTAATTGAGAAAAGTGTTGACTCAACAGCCACAGCTGATGACACTCACAAA
TTAGATCATATCAATATGAATCTTAATAAACTTATAACTAATGATACATTTCAACCAGAGATCATGGAAA
GATCAAAAACACAGGATATTGTGCTTGGAACAAGCTTTTTAAGCATTAATTCTAAAGAGGAAACTGAGCA
CTTGGAAAATGGAAACAAGTATCCTAATTTGGAATCCGTAAATAAGGTAAATGGACATTCTGAGGAAACT
TCCCAGTCTCCTAATAGGACTGAACCACATGACAGTGATTGTTCTGTTGACTTAGGTATTTCCAAAAGCA
CTGAAGATCTCTCCCCTCAGAAAAGTGGTCCAGTTGGATCTGTTGTGAAATCTCATAGCATAACTAATAT
GGAGATTGGAGGGCTAAAAATCTATGATATTCTTAGTGATAATGGACCTCAGCAGCCAAGTACAACCGTT
AAAATCACATCTGCTGTTGATGGAAAAAATATAGTCAGGAGCAAGTCTGCCACACTGTTGTATGATCAAC
CATTGCAGGTATTTACTGGTTCTTCCTCATCTTCTGATTTAATATCAGGAACAAAGGCAATTTTCAAGTT
TGATTCAAATCATAATCCCGAAGAGCCAAATATAATAAGAGGCCCCACAAGTGGCCCACAATCTGCACCT
CAAATATATGGTCCTCCACAGTATAATATCCAATACAGTAGCAGTGCTGCAGTCAAAGACACTTTGTGGC
ACTCCAAACAAAATCCCCAAATAGACCATGCCAGTTTTCCTCCTCAGCTCCTTCCTAGATCAGAGAGCAC
AGAAAATCAAAGTTATGCTAAACATTCTGCCAATATGAATTTCTCTAATCATAACAATGTTCGAGCTAAT
ACTGCATACCATTTACATCAGAGACTTGGCCCAGCAAGACATGGGGAAATGTGGGCCATCTCACCAAACG
ACCGACTTATTCCTGCAGTAACTCGAAGTACAATCCAGCGACAAAGTAGTGTGTCCTCCACAGCCTCTGT
AAATCTTGGTGATCCAGGCTCTACAAGGCGGGCTCAGATTCCTGAAGGAGATTATTTATCATACAGAGAG
TTCCACTCAGCGGGAAGAACTCCTCCAATGATGCCAGGATCACAGAGACCCCTTTCTGCACGAACATACA
GCATAGATGGTCCAAATGCATCAAGACCTCAGAGTGCTCGACCCTCTATTAATGAAATACCAGAGAGAAC
TATGTCAGTTAGTGATTTCAATTATTCACGGACTAGTCCTTCAAAAAGACCAAATGCAAGGGTTGGTTCT
GAGCATTCTTTATTAGATCCTCCAGGAAAAAGTAAAGTTCCTCGTGACTGGAGAGAACAAGTACTTCGAC
ATATTGAAGCCAAAAAGTTAGAAAAGATTCGAGTGAGGGTTGAAAAGGATCCAGAACTTGGATTTAGCAT
ATCAGGTGGTGTCGGGGGTAGAGGAAACCCATTCAGACCTGATGATGATGGTATATTTGTAACAAGGGTA
CAACCTGAAGGACCAGCATCAAAATTACTGCAGCCAGGTGATAAAATTATTCAGGCTAATGGCTACAGTT
TTATAAATATTGAACATGGACAAGCAGTGTCCTTGCTAAAAACTTTCCAGAATACAGTTGAACTCATCAT
TGTACGAGAAGTTTCCTCATAGCGGCCGCTTCCCTTTAGTGAGGGTTAATGCTTCGAGCAGACATGATAA
GATACATTGATGAGTTTGGACAAACCACAACTAGAATGCAGTGAAAAAAATGCTTTATTTGTGAAATTTG
TGATGCTATTGCTTTATTTGTAACCATTATAAGCTGCAATAAACAAGTTAACAACAACAATTGCATTCAT
TTTATGTTTCAGGTTCAGGGGGAGATGTGGGAGGTTTTTTAAAGCAAGTAAAACCTCTACAAATGTGGTA
AAATCCGATAAGGATCGATCCGGGCTGGCGTAATAGCGAAGAGGCCCGCACCGATCGCCCTTCCCAACAG
TTGCGCAGCCTGAATGGCGAATGG
[124 nt withheld, positions 5275-5398]
C
[91 nt withheld, positions 5400-5490]
A
[49 nt withheld, positions 5492-5540]
CCTTTGACGTTGGAGTCCACGTTCTTT
[37 nt withheld, positions 5568-5604]
ACCCTATCTCGGTCTATTCTTTTGATTTATAAGGGATTTTGCCGATTTCGGCCTATTGGTTAAAAAATGA
GCTGATTTAACAAAAATTTAACGCGAATTTTAACAAAATATTAACGCTTACAATTTCCTGATGCGGTATT
TTCTCCTTACGCATCTGTGCGGTATTTCACACCGCATACGCGGATCTGCGCAGCACCATGGCCTGAAATA
ACCTCTGAAAGAGGAACTTGGTTAGGTACCTTCTGAGGCGGAAAGAACCAGCTGTGGAATGTGTGTCAGT
TAGGGTGTGGAAAGTCCCCAGGCTCCCCAGCAGGCAGAAGTATGCAAAGCATGCATCTCAATTAGTCAGC
AACCAGGTGTGGAAAGTCCCCAGGCTCCCCAGCAGGCAGAAGTATGCAAAGCATGCATCTCAATTAGTCA
GCAACCATAGTCCCGCCCCTAACTCCGCCCATCCCGCCCCTAACTCCGCCCAGTTCCGCCCATTCTCCGC
CCCATGGCTGACTAATTTTTTTTATTTATGCAGAGGCCGAGGCCGCCTCGGCCTCTGAGCTATTCCAGAA
GTAGTGAGGAGGCTTTTTTGGAGGCCTAGGCTTTTGCAAAAAGCTTGATTCTTCTGACACAACAGTCTCG
AACTTAAGGCTAGAGCCACCATGATTGAACAAGATGGATTGCACGCAGGTTCTCCGGCCGCTTGGGTGGA
GAGGCTATTCGGCTATGACTGGGCACAACAGACAATCGGCTGCTCTGATGCCGCCGTGTTCCGGCTGTCA
GCGCAGGGGCGCCCGGTTCTTTTTGTCAAGACCGACCTGTCCGGTGCCCTGAATGAACTGCAGGACGAGG
CAGCGCGGCTATCGTGGCTGGCCACGACGGGCGTTCCTTGCGCAGCTGTGCTCGACGTTGTCACTGAAGC
GGGAAGGGACTGGCTGCTATTGGGCGAAGTGCCGGGGCAGGATCTCCTGTCATCTCACCTTGCTCCTGCC
GAGAAAGTATCCATCATGGCTGATGCAATGCGGCGGCTGCATACGCTTGATCCGGCTACCTGCCCATTCG
ACCACCAAGCGAAACATCGCATCGAGCGAGCACGTACTCGGATGGAAGCCGGTCTTGTCGATCAGGATGA
TCTGGACGAAGAGCATCAGGGGCTCGCGCCAGCCGAACTGTTCGCCAGGCTCAAGGCGCGCATGCCCGAC
GGCGAGGATCTCGTCGTGACCCATGGCGATGCCTGCTTGCCGAATATCATGGTGGAAAATGGCCGCTTTT
CTGGATTCATCGACTGTGGCCGGCTGGGTGTGGCGGACCGCTATCAGGACATAGCGTTGGCTACCCGTGA
TATTGCTGAAGAGCTTGGCGGCGAATGGGCTGACCGCTTCCTCGTGCTTTACGGTATCGCCGCTCCCGAT
TCGCAGCGCATCGCCTTCTATCGCCTTCTTGACGAGTTCTTCTGAGCGGGACTCTGGGGTTCGAAATGAC
CGACCAAGCGACGCCCAACCTGCCATCACGATGGCCGCAATAAAATATCTTTATTTTCATTACATCTGTG
TGTTGGTTTTTTGTGTGAATCGATAGCGATAAGGATCCGCGTATGGTGCACTCTCAGTACAATCTGCTCT
GATGCCGCATAGTTAAGCCAGCCCCGACACCCGCCAACACCCGCTGACGCGCCCTGACGGGCTTGTCTGC
TCCCGGCATCCGCTTACAGACAAGCTGTGACCGTCTCCGGGAGCTGCATGTGTCAGAGGTTTTCACCGTC
ATCACCGAAACGCGCGAGACGAAAGGGCCTCGTGATACGCCTATTTTTATAGGTTAATGTCATGATAATA
ATGGTTTCTTAGACGTCAGGTGGCACTTTTCGGGGAAATGTGCGCGGAACCCCTATTTGTTTATTTTTCT
AAATACATTCAAATATGTATCCGCTCATGAGACAATAACCCTGATAAATGCTTCAATAATATTGAAAAAG
GAAGAGTATGAGTATTCAACATTTCCGTGTCGCCCTTATTCCCTTTTTTGCGGCATTTTGCCTTCCTGTT
TTTGCTCACCCAGAAACGCTGGTGAAAGTAAAAGATGCTGAAGATCAGTTGGGTGCACGAGTGGGTTACA
TCGAACTGGATCTCAACAGCGGTAAGATCCTTGAGAGTTTTCGCCCCGAAGAACGTTTTCCAATGATGAG
CACTTTTAAAGTTCTGCTATGTGGCGCGGTATTATCCCGTATTGACGCCGGGCAAGAGCAACTCGGTCGC
CGCATACACTATTCTCAGAATGACTTGGTTGAGTACTCACCAGTCACAGAAAAGCATCTTACGGATGGCA
TGACAGTAAGAGAATTATGCAGTGCTGCCATAACCATGAGTGATAACACTGCGGCCAACTTACTTCTGAC
AACGATCGGAGGACCGAAGGAGCTAACCGCTTTTTTGCACAACATGGGGGATCATGTAACTCGCCTTGAT
CGTTGGGAACCGGAGCTGAATGAAGCCATACCAAACGACGAGCGTGACACCACGATGCCTGTAGCAATGG
CAACAACGTTGCGCAAACTATTAACTGGCGAACTACTTACTCTAGCTTCCCGGCAACAATTAATAGACTG
GATGGAGGCGGATAAAGTTGCAGGACCACTTCTGCGCTCGGCCCTTCCGGCTGGCTGGTTTATTGCTGAT
AAATCTGGAGCCGGTGAGCGTGGGTCTCGCGGTATCATTGCAGCACTGGGGCCAGATGGTAAGCCCTCCC
GTATCGTAGTTATCTACACGACGGGGAGTCAGGCAACTATGGATGAACGAAATAGACAGATCGCTGAGAT
AGGTGCCTCACTGATTAAGCATTGGTAACTGTCAGACCAAGTTTACTCATATATACTTTAGATTGATTTA
AAACTTCATTTTTAATTTAAAAGGATCTAGGTGAAGATCCTTTTTGATAATCTCATGACCAAAATCCCTT
AACGTGAGTTTTCGTTCCACTGAGCGTCAGACCCCGTAGAAAAGATCAAAGGATCTTCTTGAGATCCTTT
TTTTCTGCGCGTAATCTGCTGCTTGCAAACAAAAAAACCACCGCTACCAGCGGTGGTTTGTTTGCCGGAT
CAAGAGCTACCAACTCTTTTTCCGAAGGTAACTGGCTTCAGCAGAGCGCAGATACCAAATACTGTTCTTC
TAGTGTAGCCGTAGTTAGGCCACCACTTCAAGAACTCTGTAGCACCGCCTACATACCTCGCTCTGCTAAT
CCTGTTACCAGTGGCTGCTGCCAGTGGCGATAAGTCGTGTCTTACCGGGTTGGACTCAAGACGATAGTTA
CCGGATAAGGCGCAGCGGTCGGGCTGAACGGGGGGTTCGTGCACACAGCCCAGCTTGGAGCGAACGACCT
ACACCGAACTGAGATACCTACAGCGTGAGCTATGAGAAAGCGCCACGCTTCCCGAAGGGAGAAAGGCGGA
CAGGTATCCGGTAAGCGGCAGGGTCGGAACAGGAGAGCGCACGAGGGAGCTTCCAGGGGGAAACGCCTGG
TATCTTTATAGTCCTGTCGGGTTTCGCCACCTCTGACTTGAGCGTCGATTTTTGTGATGCTCGTCAGGGG
GGCGGAGCCTATGGAAAAACGCCAGCAACGCGGCCTTTTTACGGTTCCTGGCCTTTTGCTGGCCTTTTGC
TCACATGGCTCGACAGATCTTCAATATTGGCCATTAGCCATATTATTCATTGGTTATATAGCATAAATCA
ATATTGGCTATTGGCCATTGCATACGTTGTATCTATATCATAATATGTACATTTATATTGGCTCATGTCC
AATATGACCGCCATGTT
Features (pLannotate 1.2.2; 19 found; start..end, strand, type, name):
      3..380     +  enhancer       CMV enhancer: human cytomegalovirus immediate early enhancer
    381..592     +  promoter       CMV promoter: human cytomegalovirus (CMV) immediate early promoter
    753..885     +  intron         chimeric intron: chimera between introns from human β-globin and immunoglobulin heavy chain genes
    930..948     +  promoter       T7 promoter: promoter for bacteriophage T7 RNA polymerase
   1014..4919    +  CDS            ERBIN (fragment): ERBIN_HUMAN - Also known as ERBB2IP From Homo sapiens (Human).
   4933..4950    -  promoter       T3 promoter (fragment): promoter for bacteriophage T3 RNA polymerase
   4968..5089    -  polyA_signal   SV40 poly(A) signal: SV40 polyadenylation signal
   5112..5180    -  CDS            large T antigen (fragment): large T antigen from SV40 (simian virus 40)
   5204..5271    +  CDS            lacZα (fragment): LacZα fragment of β-galactosidase; lacZ fragment
   5275..5703    +  rep_origin     f1 ori (sequence partly withheld): f1 bacteriophage origin of replication; arrow indicates direction of (+) strand synthesis
   5731..5782    -  misc_feature   bom (fragment): basis of mobility region from pBR322
   5847..6204    +  promoter       SV40 promoter: SV40 enhancer and early promoter
   6255..7046    +  CDS            neo: KKA2_KLEPN - Also known as kan, nptII. Experimental evidence at protein level: Swiss-Prot protein existence level 1. Resistance to kanamycin, neomycin, paromomycin, ribostamycin, butirosin and gentamicin B. From Klebsiella pneumoniae.
   7113..7161    +  polyA_signal   poly(A) signal: synthetic polyadenylation signal
   7181..7235    -  misc_feature   bom (fragment): basis of mobility region from pBR322
   7337..7372    -  CDS            rop (fragment): Rop protein, which maintains plasmids at low copy number; rop
   7467..7571    +  promoter       AmpR promoter: bla
   7572..8432    +  CDS            AmpR: β-lactamase; bla; confers resistance to ampicillin, carbenicillin, and related antibiotics
   8603..9191    +  rep_origin     ori: high-copy-number ColE1/pMB1/pBR322/pUC origin of replication
