[The description below was written by a language model from this plasmid's Addgene catalogue record and pLannotate feature annotations shown in this document.]
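Description:
pClneoMyc human ERBIN is a mammalian expression plasmid built on a modified version of Promega's pCI-neo, altered to supply an N-terminal myc epitope tag. The sequenced record is 9,401 nt. In bacteria it is maintained as a high-copy plasmid through a ColE1/pUC-type origin and selected with ampicillin via the β-lactamase gene. An f1 origin is also present, which would permit single-stranded DNA production. For mammalian cells, a separate cassette comprising the SV40 enhancer/early promoter, the neo (nptII) coding sequence and a synthetic poly(A) signal allows G418 selection of stable transfectants.

The payload is human ERBIN (also known as ERBB2IP or LAP2) fused to the myc tag at its N terminus. Transcription is driven by the human cytomegalovirus immediate early enhancer and promoter, followed by the chimeric β-globin/immunoglobulin heavy chain intron, which generally improves expression of cDNA inserts, and terminated by the SV40 poly(A) signal. T7 and T3 phage promoters flank the insert, as in the parent vector. The annotation tool labels the ERBIN coding region as a fragment and does not annotate the myc tag separately, so the tag is known only from the catalogue fields. Repository sequencing found three substitutions, L143S, S274L and P338L, relative to the NCBI reference protein. Their functional effects are unknown, though the depositor notes that the plasmid behaves as described in the associated publication. That study examined the localization of the p0071-interacting proteins PAPIN and ERBIN in epithelial cells, and the construct suits transient or stable expression of myc-tagged ERBIN for detection and for localization or interaction studies.
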