Addgene plasmid #40214: pClneoMyc human ERBIN
Depositing lab: Yutaka Hata. Depositing organization: Institute of Science Tokyo. Publication: Localization of p0071-interacting proteins, plakophilin-related armadillo-repeat protein-interacting protein (PAPIN) and ERBIN, in epithelial cells. Ohno H, Hirabayashi S, Iizuka T, Ohnishi H, Fujita T, Hata Y. Oncogene. 2002 Oct 10;21(46):7042-9. 10.1038/sj.onc.1205852 PubMed 12370826.
Backbone
  Vector backbone: pCI-neo (modified)
  Backbone manufacturer: Promega
  Modifications to backbone: pCI-neo vector was modified to include N-terminal myc tag
  Vector type: Mammalian Expression
  Selectable markers: Neomycin (select with G418)
Growth in bacteria
  Bacterial resistance: Ampicillin, 100 μg/mL
  Growth temperature: 37°C
  Growth strain: DH5alpha
  Copy number: High Copy
Gene/Insert
  Gene/Insert name: ERBIN
  Species: H. sapiens (human)
  Mutation: L143S, S274L and P338L mutation in ERBIN compared to NCBI reference NP_001006600.1
  Entrez Gene: ERBIN (a.k.a. ERBB2IP, HEL-S-78, LAP2)
  Promoter: CMV
  Tag / fusion protein: myc (N terminal on insert)
  Cloning method: Unknown
  Sequencing primers: 5′ CMV-F; 3′ EBV-rev
Terms and licenses: Academic/Nonprofit Terms; Industry Terms: Not Available to Industry
Depositor comments: Note: The Addgene verified sequence identified the mutations L143S, S274L, and P338L in ERBIN compared to NCBI reference NP_001006600.1. The functional effects of these mutations are unknown, however the plasmid functions as described in the associated publication.
How to cite: pClneoMyc human ERBIN was a gift from Yutaka Hata (Addgene plasmid # 40214 ; http://n2t.net/addgene:40214 ; RRID:Addgene_40214)
