>Addgene plasmid #40214 | pClneoMyc human ERBIN | addgene partial sequence | sequence record 52920 | CMV-F 5'-CGCAAATGGGCGGTAGGCGTG-3'
ACCGTCAGATCACTAGAAGCTTTATTGCGGTAGTTTATCACAGTTAAATTGCTAACGCAGTCAGTGCTTC
TGACACAACAGTCTCGAACTTAAGCTGCAGTGACTCTCTTAAGGTAGCCTTGCAGAAGTTGGTCGTGAGG
CACTGGGCAGGTAAGTATCAAGGTTACAAGACAGGTTTAAGGAGACCAATAGAAACTGGGCTTGTCGAGA
CAGAGAAGACTCTTGCGTTTCTGATAGGCACCTATTGGTCTTACTGACATCCACTTTGCCTTTCTCTCCA
CAGGTGTCCACTCCCAGTTCAATTACAGCTCTTAAGGCTAGAGTACTTAATACGACTCACTATAGGCTAG
ACCCCCCAACATGGAGCAGAAGCTTATCAGCGAGGAGGACCTGCTCGAGGAATTCACGCGTATGACTACA
AAACGAAGTTTGTTTGTGCGGTTGGTACCATGTCGCTGTCTACGAGGGGAAGAGGAGACTGTCACTACTC
TTGATTATTCTCATTGCAGCTTAGAACAAGTTCCGAAAGAGATTTTTACTTTTGAAAAAACCTTGGAGGA
ACTCTATTTAGATGCTAATCAGATTGAAGAGCTTCCAAAGCAACTTTTTAACTGTCAGTCTTTACACAAA
CTGAGTTTGCCAGACAATGATTTAACAACGTTACCAGCATCCATTGCAAACCTTATTAATCTCAGGGAAC
TGGATGTCAGCAAGAATGGAATACAGGAGTTTCCAGAAAATATAAAAAATTGTAAAGTTTTGACAATTGT
GGAGGCCAGTGTAAACCCTATTTCC
